Addgene plasmid #21319: PL-SIN-Oct4-EGFP
Purpose: Lentiviral vector, expresses EGFP under Oct3/4 promoter
Depositing lab: James Ellis. Depositing organization: Hospital for Sick Children. Publication: Isolation of human iPS cells using EOS lentiviral vectors to select for pluripotency. Hotta A, Cheung AY, Farra N, Vijayaragavan K, Seguin CA, Draper JS, Pasceri P, Maksakova IA, Mager DL, Rossant J, Bhatia M, Ellis J. Nat Methods. 2009 May . 6(5):370-6. 10.1038/nmeth.1325 PubMed 19404254.
Backbone
  Vector backbone: PL-SIN lentiviral vector
  Backbone manufacturer: Buzina et al., PLoS Genetics, 2008
  Backbone size w/o insert (bp): 6531
  Vector type: Mammalian Expression, Lentiviral
Growth in bacteria
  Bacterial resistance: Ampicillin, 100 μg/mL
  Growth temperature: 37°C
  Growth strain: Stbl3
  Copy number: High Copy
Gene/Insert
  Gene/Insert name: Enhanced Green Fluorescence Protein (alt name: EGFP)
  Insert size (bp): 720
  Promoter: Oct-4 promoter region
  Cloning method: Unknown
  Sequencing primers: 5′ n/a; 3′ n/a
Terms and licenses: Academic/Nonprofit Terms; Industry Terms: Not Available to Industry
Depositor comments: EGFP driven by Oct-4 promoter. PL-SIN lentiviral vector (Buzina et al., PLoS Genetics, 2008) requires Tat cDNA for lentivirus production, as well as other packaging cDNAs (Gag/pol, Rev, and VSV-G).
How to cite: PL-SIN-Oct4-EGFP was a gift from James Ellis (Addgene plasmid # 21319 ; http://n2t.net/addgene:21319 ; RRID:Addgene_21319)
