[The description below was written by a language model from this plasmid's Addgene catalogue record and pLannotate feature annotations shown in this document.]
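Description:
PL-SIN-Oct4-EGFP is a self-inactivating HIV-1-based lentiviral reporter vector built on the PL-SIN backbone, in which EGFP is expressed under the control of an Oct-4 (Oct3/4) promoter region. In bacteria it is maintained as a high-copy plasmid through a ColE1/pUC-type origin and selected with ampicillin via the β-lactamase gene. The backbone also carries an SV40 origin and assorted remnants of earlier cloning vectors (lac promoter/operator, lacZα, lacI, rop and bom fragments) that have no role in the payload.

The two sequence records (about 8.3 kb each) are rotated relative to one another but annotate essentially the same layout. The viral segment runs from a 5' LTR through the Ψ packaging signal with an adjoining gag fragment, the cPPT/CTS, the Rev response element and short vif and rev fragments, then the reporter cassette, and ends in a shortened 3' LTR preceded by a nef fragment. The roughly 2 kb stretch between the rev fragment and the polylinker upstream of the 720 bp EGFP coding sequence is unannotated. This is presumably where the Oct-4 promoter region sits, although the feature tables do not label it, and the record does not state the species of origin of the promoter. No WPRE or drug-selection marker for mammalian cells is annotated.

According to the depositor's comments, virus production from this backbone requires Tat to be supplied in trans, along with Gag/Pol, Rev and VSV-G. Because Oct-4 is a pluripotency-associated gene, EGFP fluorescence in transduced cells reports promoter activity characteristic of pluripotent cells. The associated work concerns lentiviral reporters used to identify and isolate human induced pluripotent stem cells.
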