Features (pLannotate 1.2.2; 26 found; start..end, strand, type, name):
      1..258     +  LTR            5' LTR (truncated): truncated 5' long terminal repeat (LTR) from HIV-1
    306..430     +  misc_feature   HIV-1 Ψ: packaging signal of human immunodeficiency virus type 1
    414..872     +  CDS            HIV-1 gag (fragment): gag protein from human immunodeficiency virus 1; gag
    909..1026    +  misc_feature   cPPT/CTS: central polypurine tract and central termination sequence of HIV-1
   1169..1252    +  CDS            vif (fragment): VIF_HV1N5 - Experimental evidence at protein level: Swiss-Prot protein existence level 1. Counteracts the innate antiviral activity of host APOBEC3F and APOBEC3G. Forms a complex with host APOBEC3F and APOBEC3G thus preventing the entry of these lethally hypermutating enzymes into progeny virions. Recruits an active E3 ubiquitin ligase complex composed of elongin BC, CUL5, and RBX2 to induce polyubiquitination of APOBEC3G and APOBEC3F. In turn, they are directed to the 26S proteasome for degradation. Vif interaction with APOBEC3G also blocks its cytidine deaminase activity in a proteasome-inde
   1417..1650    +  misc_feature   RRE: The Rev response element (RRE) of HIV-1 allows for Rev-dependent mRNA export from the nucleus to the cytoplasm.
   1874..1974    +  CDS            Rev (fragment): human immunodeficiency virus 1 (HIV-1) Rev protein; rev; enhances nuclear export of unspliced and incompletely spliced viral mRNAs
   3929..3966    +  misc_feature   MCS (fragment): multiple cloning site
   3980..4699    +  CDS            EGFP: the original enhanced GFP (Yang et al., 1996) mammalian codon-optimized
   4715..4762    +  misc_feature   MCS (fragment): pBluescript multiple cloning site
   4766..4903    +  CDS            nef (fragment): NEF_HV1LA - Experimental evidence at protein level: Swiss-Prot protein existence level 1. Extracellular Nef protein targets CD4(+) T-lymphocytes for apoptosis by interacting with CXCR4 surface receptors. From Human immunodeficiency virus type 1 group M subtype B (isolate Lai) (HIV-1).
   4889..5069    +  LTR            5' LTR (truncated): truncated 5' long terminal repeat (LTR) from HIV-1
   5127..5143    -  protein_bind   lac operator: The lac repressor binds to the lac operator to inhibit transcription in E. coli. This inhibition can be relieved by adding lactose or isopropyl-β-D-thiogalactopyranoside (IPTG). lac repressor encoded by lacI
   5151..5181    -  promoter       lac promoter: promoter for the E. coli lac operon
   5196..5217    -  protein_bind   CAP binding site: CAP binding activates transcription in the presence of cAMP. E. coli catabolite activator protein
   5230..5322    -  CDS            lacI (fragment): lac repressor; lacI; The lac repressor binds to the lac operator to inhibit transcription in E. coli. This inhibition can be relieved by adding lactose or isopropyl-β-D-thiogalactopyranoside (IPTG).
   5505..6093    -  rep_origin     ori: high-copy-number ColE1/pMB1/pBR322/pUC origin of replication
   6264..7124    -  CDS            AmpR: β-lactamase; bla; confers resistance to ampicillin, carbenicillin, and related antibiotics
   7125..7229    -  promoter       AmpR promoter: bla
   7280..7415    -  rep_origin     SV40 ori: SV40 origin of replication
   7439..7460    -  promoter       SV40 promoter (fragment): SV40 enhancer and early promoter
   7473..7492    +  enhancer       CMV enhancer (fragment): human cytomegalovirus immediate early enhancer
   7559..7594    +  CDS            rop (fragment): Rop protein, which maintains plasmids at low copy number; rop
   7696..7795    +  misc_feature   bom (fragment): basis of mobility region from pBR322
   7801..7958    -  CDS            lacZα (fragment): LacZα fragment of β-galactosidase; lacZ fragment
   7967..8296    +  CDS            nef (fragment): NEF_HV1A2 - Experimental evidence at protein level: Swiss-Prot protein existence level 1. Extracellular Nef protein targets CD4(+) T-lymphocytes for apoptosis by interacting with CXCR4 surface receptors. From Human immunodeficiency virus type 1 group M subtype B (isolate ARV2/SF2) (HIV-1).
>Addgene plasmid #21319 | PL-SIN-Oct4-EGFP | addgene full sequence | sequence record 483086 | Addgene Long Read Sequencing Result
GAGGTGTGGCCTGGGCGGGACTGGGGAGTGGCGAGCCCTCAGATGCTACATATAAGCAGCTGCTTTTTGC
CTGTACTGGGTCTCTCTGGTTAGACCAGATCTGAGCCTGGGAGCTCTCTGGCTAACTAGGGAACCCACTG
CTTAAGCCTCAATAAAGCTTGCCTTGAGTGCTCAAAGTAGTGTGTGCCCGTCTGTTGTGTGACTCTGGTA
ACTAGAGATCCCTCAGACCCTTTTAGTCAGTGTGGAAAATCTCTAGCAGTGGCGCCCGAACAGGGACTTG
AAAGCGAAAGTAAAGCCAGAGGAGATCTCTCGACGCAGGACTCGGCTTGCTGAAGCGCGCACGGCAAGAG
GCGAGGGGCGGCGACTGGTGAGTACGCCAAAAATTTTGACTAGCGGAGGCTAGAAGGAGAGAGATGGGTG
CGAGAGCGTCGGTATTAAGCGGGGGAGAATTAGATAAATGGGAAAAAATTCGGTTAAGGCCAGGGGGAAA
GAAACAATATAAACTAAAACATATAGTATGGGCAAGCAGGGAGCTAGAACGATTCGCAGTTAATCCTGGC
CTTTTAGAGACATCAGAAGGCTGTAGACAAATACTGGGACAGCTACAACCATCCCTTCAGACAGGATCAG
AAGAACTTAGATCATTATATAATACAATAGCAGTCCTCTATTGTGTGCATCAAAGGATAGATGTAAAAGA
CACCAAGGAAGCCTTAGATAAGATAGAGGAAGAGCAAAACAAAAGTAAGAAAAAGGCACAGCAAGCAGCA
GCTGACACAGGAAACAACAGCCAGGTCAGCCAAAATTACCCTATAGTGCAGAACCTCCAGGGGCAAATGG
TACATCAGGCCATATCACCTAGAACTTTAAATTAAGACAGCAGTACAAATGGCAGTATTCATCCACAATT
TTAAAAGAAAAGGGGGGATTGGGGGGTACAGTGCAGGGGAAAGAATAGTAGACATAATAGCAACAGACAT
ACAAACTAAAGAATTACAAAAACAAATTACAAAAATTCAAAATTTTCGGGTTTATTACAGGGACAGCAGA
GATCCAGTTTGGAAAGGACCAGCAAAGCTCCTCTGGAAAGGTGAAGGGGCAGTAGTAATACAAGATAATA
GTGACATAAAAGTAGTGCCAAGAAGAAAAGCAAAGATCATCAGGGATTATGGAAAACAGATGGCAGGTGA
TGATTGTGTGGCAAGTAGACAGGATGAGGATTAACACATGGAAAAGATTAGTAAAACACCATAGCTCTAG
AGCGATCCCGATCTTCAGACCTGGAGGAGGAGATATGAGGGACAATTGGAGAAGTGAATTATATAAATAT
AAAGTAGTAAAAATTGAACCATTAGGAGTAGCACCCACCAAGGCAAAGAGAAGAGTGGTGCAGAGAGAAA
AAAGAGCAGTGGGAATAGGAGCTTTGTTCCTTGGGTTCTTGGGAGCAGCAGGAAGCACTATGGGCGCAGC
GTCAATGACGCTGACGGTACAGGCCAGACAATTATTGTCTGGTATAGTGCAGCAGCAGAACAATTTGCTG
AGGGCTATTGAGGCGCAACAGCATCTGTTGCAACTCACAGTCTGGGGCATCAAGCAGCTCCAGGCAAGAA
TCCTGGCTGTGGAAAGATACCTAAAGGATCAACAGCTCCTGGGGATTTGGGGTTGCTCTGGAAAACTCAT
TTGCACCACTGCTGTGCCTTGGAATGCTAGTTGGAGTAATAAATCTCTGGAACAGATTTGGAATCACACG
ACCTGGATGGAGTGGGACAGAGAAATTAACAATTACACAAGCTTGGTAGGTTTAAGAATAGTTTTTGCTG
TACTTTCTATAGTGAATAGAGTTAGGCAGGGATATTCACCATTATCGTTTCAGACCCACCTCCCAACCCC
GAGGGGACCCGACAGGCCCGAAGGAATAGAAGAAGAAGGTGGAGAGAGAGACAGAGACAGATCCATTCGA
TTAGTGAACGGATCAGCTTTGTGAACTTGGCGGCTTCCAAGTCGCTGCCTTTATTTAGGTCTTCCAACTA
ACCTATGGCACTGTTCCACAATGAATGTATAGAAATTGGGAGGTGAGCATGACAGAGTGGAGGAAACGGA
AGATTCATGGAGAGGGCCAGAGAGATGGCCCCTCAGCCACCCTGGGGGATGACTTGGACCCATGTGGTAG
AAGGAGGGGACTTCCACACATGTGCTATGTGTAGCTGTGTGTAGGTACATACACACCCTTAAAATAAAAC
GCAATTTTTTTTTCAAAGTCTCAGGGTGAATTTGGTGAAGTCGATGAAGCTGAGGCAGGAGAATTATCAG
GAGTTCAAGGGCAGCTTGTTTTATAGAGAAAGGTTCCATCTCTACCTGATGAAGACTACCATCAAGAGAC
ACCCCCGCCCCCCAGGGCACCTAGAGCCACTGACCCTAGCCAACAGCTCAGGCGGGCTGGGCCCAGGCTC
AGAACTCTGTCCTGGCTATGTACACTGTGGGGTGCTCTGGGCTTTTTGAGGCTGTGTGATTCACCCTGGG
GCCTTCGTTCAGAGCATGGTGTAGGAGCAGACAGACAAACACCATCCCTTGCAGACAGGCACTCTGAGGG
CTATTCTCTTGCAAAGATAACTAAGCACCAGGCCAGTAATGGGATCCTCAGACTGGGCCCAGAAAACCAC
TCTAGGGAAGTTCAGGGTAGGCTCTCTGCACCCCCTCCTCCTAATCCCGTCTCCTTAGTGTCTTTCCGCC
AGCACAGGAATGGGGGAGGGGTGGGTGACGAGGATGAACACCGGAGTCCCTGGAGGAAGGGAAGCAGGGT
ATCTCCATCTGAGGCTCTGTCTTTGAGGAGAGGTGGAGAGCTGGGGAAGTCTTGTGTGAGGGGATTGGGG
CTCAGGAGGGGGTTGGGGAGCAGGAAGTTGTCCCCAGGGGAGCCATCCTGGCCCATTCAAGGGTTGAGTA
CTTGTTTAGGGTTAGAGCTGCCCCCTCTGGGGACCAGGATTGTCCAGCCAAGGCCATTGTCCTGCCCCCT
TCCCCCAGTCCCTCCCAGGCCCCTTTGAACCTGAAGTCAGATATTTCTTCTCTCTACCCACCTCCCACCC
GTTGGGTTTCTCCACCCAGGAACTAGGCTGGAAGCCTGGGATGAGGAGGTGGGGGGAGGGAGAACTGAGA
ATCTTGAGGAAAGAGGCCCCGGCCTTAACTGTGAGGGGATGGAGCCTGGGTGCAGGTCTTATGGGGGTTG
GGGGGTGGTTAGTGTCTAATCTACCAACCTGGACAACACAAGATGGAATACTGTGCTCTGAAAACGCAGA
GCCAGCACTTCTCTGGGGTCTCTGGGGACATATCTGGTTGGGGCTCGGGGTCCCATGGTGTAGAGCCTCT
AAACTCTGGAGGACTGGAGGTGCAATGGCTGTCTTGTCCTGGCCTTGGACATGGGCTGAAATACTGGGTT
CACCCATATCTAGGACTCTAGACGGGTGGGTAAGCAAGAACTGAGGAGTGGCCCCAGAAATAATTGGCAC
ACGAACATTCAATGGATGTTTTAGGCTCTCCAGAGGATGGCTGAGTGGGCTGTAAGGACAGGCCGAGAGG
GTGCAGTGCCAACAGGCTTTGTGGTGCGATGGGGCATCCGAGCAACTGGTTTGTGAGGTGTCCGGTGACC
CAAGGCAGGGGTGAGAGGACCTTGAAGGTTGAAAATGAAGGCCTCCTGGGGTCCCGTCCTAAGGGTTGTC
CTGTCCAGACGTCCCCAACCTCCGTCTGGAAGACACAGGCAGATAGCGCTCGCCTCAGTTTCTCCCACCC
CCACAGCTCTGCTCCTCCACCCACCCAGGGGGCGGGGCCAGAGGTCAAGGCTAGAGGGTGGGATTGGGGA
GGGAGAGGTGAAACCGTCCCTAGGTGAGCCGTCTTTCCACCAGGCCCCCGGCTCGGGGTGCCCACCTTCC
CCATGACGCGAATTCTGCAGTCGACGGTACCGCGGGCCCGGGATCCACCGGTCGCCACCATGGTGAGCAA
GGGCGAGGAGCTGTTCACCGGGGTGGTGCCCATCCTGGTCGAGCTGGACGGCGACGTAAACGGCCACAAG
TTCAGCGTGTCCGGCGAGGGCGAGGGCGATGCCACCTACGGCAAGCTGACCCTGAAGTTCATCTGCACCA
CCGGCAAGCTGCCCGTGCCCTGGCCCACCCTCGTGACCACCCTGACCTACGGCGTGCAGTGCTTCAGCCG
CTACCCCGACCACATGAAGCAGCACGACTTCTTCAAGTCCGCCATGCCCGAAGGCTACGTCCAGGAGCGC
ACCATCTTCTTCAAGGACGACGGCAACTACAAGACCCGCGCCGAGGTGAAGTTCGAGGGCGACACCCTGG
TGAACCGCATCGAGCTGAAGGGCATCGACTTCAAGGAGGACGGCAACATCCTGGGGCACAAGCTGGAGTA
CAACTACAACAGCCACAACGTCTATATCATGGCCGACAAGCAGAAGAACGGCATCAAGGTGAACTTCAAG
ATCCGCCACAACATCGAGGACGGCAGCGTGCAGCTCGCCGACCACTACCAGCAGAACACCCCCATCGGCG
ACGGCCCCGTGCTGCTGCCCGACAACCACTACCTGAGCACCCAGTCCGCCCTGAGCAAAGACCCCAACGA
GAAGCGCGATCACATGGTCCTGCTGGAGTTCGTGACCGCCGCCGGGATCACTCTCGGCATGGACGAGCTG
TACAAGTAAAGCGGCCGGCCGCGACTCTAGAACTAGTGGATCCCCCGGGCTGCAGGAATTCGATATCAAG
CTGGGGTACCTTTAAGACCAATGACTTACAAGGCAGCTGTAGATCTTAGCCACTTTTTAAAAGAAAAGGG
GGGACTGGAAGGGCTAATTCACTCCCAAAGAAGACAAGATCTGCTTTTTGCCTGTACTGGGTCTCTCTGG
TTAGACCAGATCTGAGCCTGGGAGCTCTCTGGCTAACTAGGGAACCCACTGCTTAAGCCTCAATAAAGCT
TGCCTTGAGTGCTTCAAGTAGTGTGTGCCCGTCTGTTGTGTGACTCTGGTAACTAGAGATCCCTCAGACC
CTTTTAGTCAGTGTGGAAAATCTCTAGCAGAATTCTAGCGATTCTAGCTTGGCGTAATCATGGTCATAGC
TGTTTCCTGTGTGAAATTGTTATCCGCTCACAATTCCACACAACATACGAGCCGGAAGCATAAAGTGTAA
AGCCTGGGGTGCCTAATGAGTGAGCTAACTCACATTAATTGCGTTGCGCTCACTGCCCGCTTTCCAGTCG
GGAAACCTGTCGTGCCAGCTGCATTAATGAATCGGCCAACGCGCGGGGAGAGGCGGTTTGCGTATTGGGC
GCTCTTCCGCTTCCTCGCTCACTGACTCGCTGCGCTCGGTCGTTCGGCTGCGGCGAGCGGTATCAGCTCA
CTCAAAGGCGGTAATACGGTTATCCACAGAATCAGGGGATAACGCAGGAAAGAACATGTGAGCAAAAGGC
CAGCAAAAGGCCAGGAACCGTAAAAAGGCCGCGTTGCTGGCGTTTTTCCATAGGCTCCGCCCCCCTGACG
AGCATCACAAAAATCGACGCTCAAGTCAGAGGTGGCGAAACCCGACAGGACTATAAAGATACCAGGCGTT
TCCCCCTGGAAGCTCCCTCGTGCGCTCTCCTGTTCCGACCCTGCCGCTTACCGGATACCTGTCCGCCTTT
CTCCCTTCGGGAAGCGTGGCGCTTTCTCATAGCTCACGCTGTAGGTATCTCAGTTCGGTGTAGGTCGTTC
GCTCCAAGCTGGGCTGTGTGCACGAACCCCCCGTTCAGCCCGACCGCTGCGCCTTATCCGGTAACTATCG
TCTTGAGTCCAACCCGGTAAGACACGACTTATCGCCACTGGCAGCAGCCACTGGTAACAGGATTAGCAGA
GCGAGGTATGTAGGCGGTGCTACAGAGTTCTTGAAGTGGTGGCCTAACTACGGCTACACTAGAAGAACAG
TATTTGGTATCTGCGCTCTGCTGAAGCCAGTTACCTTCGGAAAAAGAGTTGGTAGCTCTTGATCCGGCAA
ACAAACCACCGCTGGTAGCGGTGGTTTTTTTGTTTGCAAGCAGCAGATTACGCGCAGAAAAAAAGGATCT
CAAGAAGATCCTTTGATCTTTTCTACGGGGTCTGACGCTCAGTGGAACGAAAACTCACGTTAAGGGATTT
TGGTCATGAGATTATCAAAAAGGATCTTCACCTAGATCCTTTTAAATTAAAAATGAAGTTTTAAATCAAT
CTAAAGTATATATGAGTAAACTTGGTCTGACAGTTACCAATGCTTAATCAGTGAGGCACCTATCTCAGCG
ATCTGTCTATTTCGTTCATCCATAGTTGCCTGACTCCCCGTCGTGTAGATAACTACGATACGGGAGGGCT
TACCATCTGGCCCCAGTGCTGCAATGATACCGCGAGACCCACGCTCACCGGCTCCAGATTTATCAGCAAT
AAACCAGCCAGCCGGAAGGGCCGAGCGCAGAAGTGGTCCTGCAACTTTATCCGCCTCCATCCAGTCTATT
AATTGTTGCCGGGAAGCTAGAGTAAGTAGTTCGCCAGTTAATAGTTTGCGCAACGTTGTTGCCATTGCTA
CAGGCATCGTGGTGTCACGCTCGTCGTTTGGTATGGCTTCATTCAGCTCCGGTTCCCAACGATCAAGGCG
AGTTACATGATCCCCCATGTTGTGCAAAAAAGCGGTTAGCTCCTTCGGTCCTCCGATCGTTGTCAGAAGT
AAGTTGGCCGCAGTGTTATCACTCATGGTTATGGCAGCACTGCATAATTCTCTTACTGTCATGCCATCCG
TAAGATGCTTTTCTGTGACTGGTGAGTACTCAACCAAGTCATTCTGAGAATAGTGTATGCGGCGACCGAG
TTGCTCTTGCCCGGCGTCAATACGGGATAATACCGCGCCACATAGCAGAACTTTAAAAGTGCTCATCATT
GGAAAACGTTCTTCGGGGCGAAAACTCTCAAGGATCTTACCGCTGTTGAGATCCAGTTCGATGTAACCCA
CTCGTGCACCCAACTGATCTTCAGCATCTTTTACTTTCACCAGCGTTTCTGGGTGAGCAAAAACAGGAAG
GCAAAATGCCGCAAAAAAGGGAATAAGGGCGACACGGAAATGTTGAATACTCATACTCTTCCTTTTTCAA
TATTATTGAAGCATTTATCAGGGTTATTGTCTCATGAGCGGATACATATTTGAATGTATTTAGAAAAATA
AACAAATAGGGGTTCCGCGCACATTTCCCCGAAAAGTGCCACCTGGGACTAGCTTTTTGCAAAAGCCTAG
GCCTCCAAAAAAGCCTCCTCACTACTTCTGGAATAGCTCAGAGGCCGAGGCGGCCTCGGCCTCTGCATAA
ATAAAAAAAATTAGTCAGCCATGGGGCGGAGAATGGGCGGAACTGGGCGGAGTTAGGGGCGGGATGGGCG
GAGTTAGGGGCGGGACTATGGTTGCTGACTAATTGAGATGAGCTTGCATGCCGACATTGATTATTGACTA
GTCCCTAAGAAACCATTCTTATCATGACATTAACCTATAAAAATAGGCGTATCACGAGGCCCTTTCGTCT
CGCGCGTTTCGGTGATGACGGTGAAAACCTCTGACACATGCAGCTCCCGGAGACGGTCACAGCTTGTCTG
TAAGCGGATGCCGGGAGCAGACAAGCCCGTCAGGGCGCGTCAGCGGGTGTTGGCGGGTGTCGGGGCTGGC
TTAACTATGCGGCATCAGAGCAGATTGTACTGAGAGTGCACCATATGCGGTGTGAAATACCGCACAGATG
CGTAAGGAGAAAATACCGCATCAGGCGCCATTCGCCATTCAGGCTGCGCAACTGTTGGGAAGGGCGATCG
GTGCGGGCCTCTTCGCTATTACGCCAGCTGGCGAAAGGGGGATGTGCTGCAAGGCGATTAAGTTGGGTAA
CGCCAGGGTTTTCCCAGTCACGACGTTGTAAAACGACGGCCAGTGAATTGCGGCCGCTGGAAGGGCTAAT
TTGGTCCCAAAAAAGACAAGAGATCCTTGATCTGTGGATCTACCACACACAAGGCTACTTCCCTGATTGG
CAGAACTACACACCAGGGCCAGGGATCAGATATCCACTGACCTTTGGATGGTGCTTCAAGTTAGTACCAG
TTGAACCAGAGCAAGTAGAAGAGGCCAATGAAGGAGAGAACAACAGCTTGTTACACCCTATGAGCCAGCA
TGGGATGGAGGACCCGGAGGGAGAAGTATTAGTGTGGAAGTTTGACAGCCTCCTAGCATTTCGTCACATG
GCCCGAGAGCTGCATCCGGAGTACTACAAAGACTGCTGACATCGAGCTTTCTACAAGGGACTTTCCGCTG
GGGACTTTCCAGG
