Features (pLannotate 1.2.2; 25 found; start..end, strand, type, name):
    137..236     +  misc_feature   bom (fragment): basis of mobility region from pBR322
    242..399     -  CDS            lacZα (fragment): LacZα fragment of β-galactosidase; lacZ fragment
    408..737     +  CDS            nef (fragment): NEF_HV1A2 - Experimental evidence at protein level: Swiss-Prot protein existence level 1. Extracellular Nef protein targets CD4(+) T-lymphocytes for apoptosis by interacting with CXCR4 surface receptors. From Human immunodeficiency virus type 1 group M subtype B (isolate ARV2/SF2) (HIV-1).
    785..1042    +  LTR            5' LTR (truncated): truncated 5' long terminal repeat (LTR) from HIV-1
   1090..1214    +  misc_feature   HIV-1 Ψ: packaging signal of human immunodeficiency virus type 1
   1198..1656    +  CDS            HIV-1 gag (fragment): gag protein from human immunodeficiency virus 1; gag
   1693..1810    +  misc_feature   cPPT/CTS: central polypurine tract and central termination sequence of HIV-1
   1953..2036    +  CDS            vif (fragment): VIF_HV1N5 - Experimental evidence at protein level: Swiss-Prot protein existence level 1. Counteracts the innate antiviral activity of host APOBEC3F and APOBEC3G. Forms a complex with host APOBEC3F and APOBEC3G thus preventing the entry of these lethally hypermutating enzymes into progeny virions. Recruits an active E3 ubiquitin ligase complex composed of elongin BC, CUL5, and RBX2 to induce polyubiquitination of APOBEC3G and APOBEC3F. In turn, they are directed to the 26S proteasome for degradation. Vif interaction with APOBEC3G also blocks its cytidine deaminase activity in a proteasome-inde
   2149..2485    +  ncRNA          RRE: Accession: RF00036 - HIV Rev response element
   2657..2757    +  CDS            Rev (fragment): human immunodeficiency virus 1 (HIV-1) Rev protein; rev; enhances nuclear export of unspliced and incompletely spliced viral mRNAs
   4714..4751    +  misc_feature   MCS (fragment): multiple cloning site
   4765..5484    +  CDS            EGFP: the original enhanced GFP (Yang et al., 1996) mammalian codon-optimized
   5490..5537    +  misc_feature   MCS (fragment): pBluescript multiple cloning site
   5541..5678    +  CDS            nef (fragment): NEF_HV1LA - Experimental evidence at protein level: Swiss-Prot protein existence level 1. Extracellular Nef protein targets CD4(+) T-lymphocytes for apoptosis by interacting with CXCR4 surface receptors. From Human immunodeficiency virus type 1 group M subtype B (isolate Lai) (HIV-1).
   5664..5844    +  LTR            5' LTR (truncated): truncated 5' long terminal repeat (LTR) from HIV-1
   5892..5908    -  protein_bind   lac operator: The lac repressor binds to the lac operator to inhibit transcription in E. coli. This inhibition can be relieved by adding lactose or isopropyl-β-D-thiogalactopyranoside (IPTG). lac repressor encoded by lacI
   5916..5946    -  promoter       lac promoter: promoter for the E. coli lac operon
   5961..5982    -  protein_bind   CAP binding site: CAP binding activates transcription in the presence of cAMP. E. coli catabolite activator protein
   5995..6087    -  CDS            lacI (fragment): lac repressor; lacI; The lac repressor binds to the lac operator to inhibit transcription in E. coli. This inhibition can be relieved by adding lactose or isopropyl-β-D-thiogalactopyranoside (IPTG).
   6270..6858    -  rep_origin     ori: high-copy-number ColE1/pMB1/pBR322/pUC origin of replication
   7029..7888    -  CDS            AmpR: β-lactamase; bla; confers resistance to ampicillin, carbenicillin, and related antibiotics
   7889..7993    -  promoter       AmpR promoter: bla
   8044..8179    -  rep_origin     SV40 ori: SV40 origin of replication
   8203..8224    -  promoter       SV40 promoter (fragment): SV40 enhancer and early promoter
   8324..35      +  CDS            rop (fragment) (across the origin): Rop protein, which maintains plasmids at low copy number; rop
>Addgene plasmid #21319 | PL-SIN-Oct4-EGFP | analyzer sequence | sequence record 9860
TCGCGCGTTTCGGTGATGACGGTGAAAACCTCTGACACATGCAGCTCCCGGAGACGGTCACAGCTTGTCT
GTAAGCGGATGCCGGGAGCAGACAAGCCCGTCAGGGCGCGTCAGCGGGTGTTGGCGGGTGTCGGGGCTGG
CTTAACTATGCGGCATCAGAGCAGATTGTACTGAGAGTGCACCATATGCGGTGTGAAATACCGCACAGAT
GCGTAAGGAGAAAATACCGCATCAGGCGCCATTCGCCATTCAGGCTGCGCAACTGTTGGGAAGGGCGATC
GGTGCGGGCCTCTTCGCTATTACGCCAGCTGGCGAAAGGGGGATGTGCTGCAAGGCGATTAAGTTGGGTA
ACGCCAGGGTTTTCCCAGTCACGACGTTGTAAAACGACGGCCAGTGAATTGCGGCCGCTGGAAGGGCTAA
TTTGGTCCCAAAAAAGACAAGAGATCCTTGATCTGTGGATCTACCACACACAAGGCTACTTCCCTGATTG
GCAGAACTACACACCAGGGCCAGGGATCAGATATCCACTGACCTTTGGATGGTGCTTCAAGTTAGTACCA
GTTGAACCAGAGCAAGTAGAAGAGGCCAAATAAGGAGAGAAGAACAGCTTGTTACACCCTATGAGCCAGC
ATGGGATGGAGGACCCGGAGGGAGAAGTATTAGTGTGGAAGTTTGACAGCCTCCTAGCATTTCGTCACAT
GGCCCGAGAGCTGCATCCGGAGTACTACAAAGACTGCTGACATCGAGCTTTCTACAAGGGACTTTCCGCT
GGGGACTTTCCAGGGAGGTGTGGCCTGGGCGGGACTGGGGAGTGGCGAGCCCTCAGATGCTACATATAAG
CAGCTGCTTTTTGCCTGTACTGGGTCTCTCTGGTTAGACCAGATCTGAGCCTGGGAGCTCTCTGGCTAAC
TAGGGAACCCACTGCTTAAGCCTCAATAAAGCTTGCCTTGAGTGCTCAAAGTAGTGTGTGCCCGTCTGTT
GTGTGACTCTGGTAACTAGAGATCCCTCAGACCCTTTTAGTCAGTGTGGAAAATCTCTAGCAGTGGCGCC
CGAACAGGGACTTGAAAGCGAAAGTAAAGCCAGAGGAGATCTCTCGACGCAGGACTCGGCTTGCTGAAGC
GCGCACGGCAAGAGGCGAGGGGCGGCGACTGGTGAGTACGCCAAAAATTTTGACTAGCGGAGGCTAGAAG
GAGAGAGATGGGTGCGAGAGCGTCGGTATTAAGCGGGGGAGAATTAGATAAATGGGAAAAAATTCGGTTA
AGGCCAGGGGGAAAGAAACAATATAAACTAAAACATATAGTATGGGCAAGCAGGGAGCTAGAACGATTCG
CAGTTAATCCTGGCCTTTTAGAGACATCAGAAGGCTGTAGACAAATACTGGGACAGCTACAACCATCCCT
TCAGACAGGATCAGAAGAACTTAGATCATTATATAATACAATAGCAGTCCTCTATTGTGTGCATCAAAGG
ATAGATGTAAAAGACACCAAGGAAGCCTTAGATAAGATAGAGGAAGAGCAAAACAAAAGTAAGAAAAAGG
CACAGCAAGCAGCAGCTGACACAGGAAACAACAGCCAGGTCAGCCAAAATTACCCTATAGTGCAGAACCT
CCAGGGGCAAATGGTACATCAGGCCATATCACCTAGAACTTTAAATTAAGACAGCAGTACAAATGGCAGT
ATTCATCCACAATTTTAAAAGAAAAGGGGGGATTGGGGGGTACAGTGCAGGGGAAAGAATAGTAGACATA
ATAGCAACAGACATACAAACTAAAGAATTACAAAAACAAATTACAAAAATTCAAAATTTTCGGGTTTATT
ACAGGGACAGCAGAGATCCAGTTTGGAAAGGACCAGCAAAGCTCCTCTGGAAAGGTGAAGGGGCAGTAGT
AATACAAGATAATAGTGACATAAAAGTAGTGCCAAGAAGAAAAGCAAAGATCATCAGGGATTATGGAAAA
CAGATGGCAGGTGATGATTGTGTGGCAAGTAGACAGGATGAGGATTAACACATGGAAAAGATTAGTAAAA
CACCATAGCTCTAGAGCGATCCGATCTTCAGACCTGGAGGAGGCGATATGAGGGACAATTGGAGAAGTGA
ATTATATAAATATAAAGTAGTAAAAATTGAACCATTAGGAGTAGCACCCACCAAGGCAAAGAGAAGAGTG
GTGCAGAGAGAAAAAAGAGCAGTGGGAATAGGAGCTTTGTTCCTTGGGTTCTTGGGAGCAGCAGGAAGCA
CTATGGGCTGCACGTCAATGACGCTGACGGTACAGGCCAGACAATTATTGTCTGATATAGTGCAGCAGCA
GAACAATTTGCTGAGGGCTATTGAGGCGCAACAGCATCTGTTGCAACTCACAGTCTGGGGCATCAAACAG
CTCCAGGCAAGAATCCTGGCTGTGGAAAGATACCTAAAGGATCAACAGCTCCTGGGGATTTGGGGTTGCT
CTGGAAAACTCATTTGCACCACTGCTGTGCCTTGGAATGCTAGTTGGAGTAATAAATCTCTGGAACAGAT
TTGGAATAACATGACCTGGATGGAGTGGGACAGAGAAATTAACAATTACACAAGCTTGGTAGGTTTAAGA
ATAGTTTTTGCTGTACTTTCTATAGTGAATAGAGTTAGGCAGGGATATTCACCATTATCGTTTCAGACCC
ACCTCCCAATCCCGAGGGGACCCGACAGGCCCGAAGGAATAGAAGAAGAAGGTGGAGAGAGAGACAGAGA
CAGATCCATTCGATTAGTGAACGGATCAGCTTTGTGAACTTGGCGGCTTCCAAGTCGCTGCCTTTATTTA
GGTCTTCCAACTAACCTATGGCACTGTTCCACAATGAATGTATAGAAATTGGGAGGTGAGCATGACAGAG
TGGAGGAAACGGAAGATTCATGGAGAGGGCCAGAGAGATGGCCCCTCAGCCACCCTGGGGGATGACTTGG
ACCCATGTGGTAGAAGGAGGGGACTTCCACACATGTGCTATGTGTAGCTGTGTGTAGGTACATACACACC
CTTAAAATAAAACGCAATTTTTTTTTCAAAGTCTCAGGGTGAATTTGGTGAAGTCGATGAAGCTGAGGCA
GGAGAATTATCAGGAGTTCAAGGGCAGCTTGTTTTATAGAGAAAGGTTCCATCTCTACCTGATGAAGACT
ACCATCAAGAGACACCCCCGCCCCCCAGGGCACCTAGAGCCACTGACCCTAGCCAACAGCTCAGGCGGGC
TGGGCCCAGGCTCAGAACTCTGTCCTGGCTATGTACACTGTGGGGTGCTCTGGGCTTTTTGAGGCTGTGT
GATTCACCCTGGGGCCTTCGTTCAGAGCATGGTGTAGGAGCAGACAGACAAACACCATCCCTTGCAGACA
GGCACTCTGAGGGCTATTCTCTTGCAAAGATAACTAAGCACCAGGCCAGTAATGGGATCCTCAGACTGGG
CCCAGAAAACCACTCTAGGGAAGTTCAGGGTAGGCTCTCTGCACCCCCTCCTCCTAATCCCGTCTCCTTA
GTGTCTTTCCGCCAGCACAGGAATGGGGGAGGGGTGGGTGACGAGGATGAACACCGGAGTCCCTGGAGGA
AGGGAAGCAGGGTATCTCCATCTGAGGCTCTGTCTTTGAGGAGAGGTGGAGAGCTGGGGAAGTCTTGTGT
GAGGGGATTGGGGCTCAGGAGGGGGTTGGGGAGCAGGAAGTTGTCCCCAGGGGAGCCATCCTGGCCCATT
CAAGGGTTGAGTACTTGTTTAGGGTTAGAGCTGCCCCCTCTGGGGACCAGGATTGTCCAGCCAAGGCCAT
TGTCCTGCCCCCTTCCCCCAGTCCCTCCCAGGCCCCTTTGAACCTGAAGTCAGATATTTCTTCTCTCTAC
CCACCTCCCACCCGTTGGGTTTCTCCACCCAGGAACTAGGCTGGAAGCCTGGGATGAGGAGGTGGGGGGA
GGGAGAACTGAGAATCTTGAGGAAAGAGGCCCCGGCCTTAACTGTGAGGGGATGGAGCCTGGGTGCAGGT
CTTATGGGGGTTGGGGCGGGTGGTTAGTGTCTAATCTACCAACCTGGACAACACAAGATGGAATACTGTG
CTCTGAAAACGCAGAGCCAGCACTTCTCTGGGGTCTCTGGGGACATATCTGGTTGGGGCTCGGGGTCCCA
TGGTGTAGAGCCTCTAAACTCTGGAGGACTGGAGGTGCAATGGCTGTCTTGTCCTGGCCTTGGACATGGG
CTGAAATACTGGGTTCACCCATATCTAGGACTCTAGACGGGTGGGTAAGCAAGAACTGAGGAGTGGCCCC
AGAAATAATTGGCACACGAACATTCAATGGATGTTTTAGGCTCTCCAGAGGATGGCTGAGTGGGCTGTAA
GGACAGGCCGAGAGGGTGCAGTGCCAACAGGCTTTGTGGTGCGATGGGGCATCCGAGCAACTGGTTTGTG
AGGTGTCCGGTGACCCAAGGCAGGGGTGAGAGGACCTTGAAGGTTGAAAATGAAGGCCTCCTGGGGTCCC
GTCCTAAGGGTTGTCCTGTCCAGACGTCCCCAACCTCCGTCTGGAAGACACAGGCAGATAGCGCTCGCCT
CAGTTTCTCCCACCCCCACAGCTCTGCTCCTCCACCCACCCAGGGGGCGGGGCCAGAGGTCAAGGCTAGA
GGGTGGGATTGGGGAGGGAGAGGTGAAACCGTCCCTAGGTGAGCCGTCTTTCCACCAGGCCCCCGGCTCG
GGGTGCCCACCTTCCCCATGACGCGAATTCTGCAGTCGACGGTACCGCGGGCCCGGGATCCACCGGTCGC
CACCATGGTGAGCAAGGGCGAGGAGCTGTTCACCGGGGTGGTGCCCATCCTGGTCGAGCTGGACGGCGAC
GTAAACGGCCACAAGTTCAGCGTGTCCGGCGAGGGCGAGGGCGATGCCACCTACGGCAAGCTGACCCTGA
AGTTCATCTGCACCACCGGCAAGCTGCCCGTGCCCTGGCCCACCCTCGTGACCACCCTGACCTACGGCGT
GCAGTGCTTCAGCCGCTACCCCGACCACATGAAGCAGCACGACTTCTTCAAGTCCGCCATGCCCGAAGGC
TACGTCCAGGAGCGCACCATCTTCTTCAAGGACGACGGCAACTACAAGACCCGCGCCGAGGTGAAGTTCG
AGGGCGACACCCTGGTGAACCGCATCGAGCTGAAGGGCATCGACTTCAAGGAGGACGGCAACATCCTGGG
GCACAAGCTGGAGTACAACTACAACAGCCACAACGTCTATATCATGGCCGACAAGCAGAAGAACGGCATC
AAGGTGAACTTCAAGATCCGCCACAACATCGAGGACGGCAGCGTGCAGCTCGCCGACCACTACCAGCAGA
ACACCCCCATCGGCGACGGCCCCGTGCTGCTGCCCGACAACCACTACCTGAGCACCCAGTCCGCCCTGAG
CAAAGACCCCAACGAGAAGCGCGATCACATGGTCCTGCTGGAGTTCGTGACCGCCGCCGGGATCACTCTC
GGCATGGACGAGCTGTACAAGTAAAGCGACTCTAGAACTAGTGGATCCCCCGGGCTGCAGGAATTCGATA
TCAAGCTGGGGTACCTTTAAGACCAATGACTTACAAGGCAGCTGTAGATCTTAGCCACTTTTTAAAAGAA
AAGGGGGGACTGGAAGGGCTAATTCACTCCCAAAGAAGACAAGATCTGCTTTTTGCCTGTACTGGGTCTC
TCTGGTTAGACCAGATCTGAGCCTGGGAGCTCTCTGGCTAACTAGGGAACCCACTGCTTAAGCCTCAATA
AAGCTTGCCTTGAGTGCTTCAAGTAGTGTGTGCCCGTCTGTTGTGTGACTCTGGTAACTAGAGATCCCTC
AGACCCTTTTAGTCAGTGTGGAAAATCTCTAGCAGAATTCTAGCTTGGCGTAATCATGGTCATAGCTGTT
CCTGTGTGAAATTGTTATCCGCTCACAATTCCACACAACATACGAGCCGGAAGCATAAAGTGTAAAGCCT
GGGGTGCCTAATGAGTGAGCTAACTCACATTAATTGCGTTGCGCTCACTGCCCGCTTTCCAGTCGGGAAA
CCTGTCGTGCCAGCTGCATTAATGAATCGGCCAACGCGCGGGGAGAGGCGGTTTGCGTATTGGGCGCTCT
TCCGCTTCCTCGCTCACTGACTCGCTGCGCTCGGTCGTTCGGCTGCGGCGAGCGGTATCAGCTCACTCAA
AGGCGGTAATACGGTTATCCACAGAATCAGGGGATAACGCAGGAAAGAACATGTGAGCAAAAGGCCAGCA
AAAGGCCAGGAACCGTAAAAAGGCCGCGTTGCTGGCGTTTTTCCATAGGCTCCGCCCCCCTGACGAGCAT
CACAAAAATCGACGCTCAAGTCAGAGGTGGCGAAACCCGACAGGACTATAAAGATACCAGGCGTTTCCCC
CTGGAAGCTCCCTCGTGCGCTCTCCTGTTCCGACCCTGCCGCTTACCGGATACCTGTCCGCCTTTCTCCC
TTCGGGAAGCGTGGCGCTTTCTCAATGCTCACGCTGTAGGTATCTCAGTTCGGTGTAGGTCGTTCGCTCC
AAGCTGGGCTGTGTGCACGAACCCCCCGTTCAGCCCGACCGCTGCGCCTTATCCGGTAACTATCGTCTTG
AGTCCAACCCGGTAAGACACGACTTATCGCCACTGGCAGCAGCCACTGGTAACAGGATTAGCAGAGCGAG
GTATGTAGGCGGTGCTACAGAGTTCTTGAAGTGGTGGCCTAACTACGGCTACACTAGAAGGACAGTATTT
GGTATCTGCGCTCTGCTGAAGCCACTTACCTTCGGAAAAAGAGTTGGTAGCTCTTGATCCGGCAAACAAA
CCACCGCTGGTAGCGGTGGTTTTTTTGTTTGCAAGCAGCAGATTACGCGCAGAAAAAAAGGATCTCAAGA
AGATCCTTTGATCTTTTCTACGGGGTCTGACGCTCAGTGGAACGAAAACTCACGTTAAGGGATTTTGGTC
ATGAGATTATCAAAAAGGATCTTCACCTAGATCCTTTTAAATTAAAAATGAAGTTTTAAATCAATCTAAA
GTATATATGAGTAAACTTGGTCTGACAGTTACCAATGCTTAATCAGTGAGGCACCTATCTCAGCGATCTG
TCTATTTCGTTCATCCATAGTTGCCTGACTCCCCGTCGTGTAGATAACTACGATACGGGAGGGCTTACCA
TCTGGCCCCAGTGCTGCAATGATACCGCGAGACCCACGCTCACCGGCTCCAGATTTATCAGCAATAAACC
AGCCAGCCGGAAGGGCCGAGCGCAGAAGTGGTCCTGCAACTTTATCCGCCTCCATCCAGTCTATTAATTG
TTGCCGGGAAGCTAGAGTAAGTAGTTCGCCAGTTAATAGTTTGCGCAACGTTGTGCCATTGCTACAGGCA
TCGTGGTGTCACGCTCGTCGTTTGGTATGGCTTCATTCAGCTCCGGTTCCCAACGATCAAGGCGAGTTAC
ATGATCCCCCATGTTGTGCAAAAAAGCGGTTAGCTCCTTCGGTCCTCCGATCGTTGTCAGAAGTAAGTTG
GCCGCAGTGTTATCACTCATGGTTATGGCAGCACTGCATAATTCTCTTACTGTCATGCCATCCGTAAGAT
GCTTTTCTGTGACTGGTGAGTACTCAACCAAGTCATTCTGAGAATAGTGTATGCGGCGACCGAGTTGCTC
TTGCCCGGCGTCAATACGGGATAATACCGCGCCACATAGCAGAACTTTAAAAGTGCTCATCATTGGAAAA
CGTTCTTCGGGGCGAAAACTCTCAAGGATCTTACCGCTGTTGAGATCCAGTTCGATGTAACCCACTCGTG
CACCCAACTGATCTTCAGCATCTTTTACTTTCACCAGCGTTTCTGGGTGAGCAAAAACAGGAAGGCAAAA
TGCCGCAAAAAAGGGAATAAGGGCGACACGGAAATGTTGAATACTCATACTCTTCCTTTTTCAATATTAT
TGAAGCATTTATCAGGGTTATTGTCTCATGAGCGGATACATATTTGAATGTATTTAGAAAAATAAACAAA
TAGGGGTTCCGCGCACATTTCCCCGAAAAGTGCCACCTGGGACTAGCTTTTTGCAAAAGCCTAGGCCTCC
AAAAAAGCCTCCTCACTACTTCTGGAATAGCTCAGAGGCCGAGGCGGCCTCGGCCTCTGCATAAATAAAA
AAAATTAGTCAGCCATGGGGCGGAGAATGGGCGGAACTGGGCGGAGTTAGGGGCGGGATGGGCGGAGTTA
GGGGCGGGACTATGGTTGCTGACTAATTGAGATGTAGCTTGCATGCCGACATGGATTATTGACTAGTCCC
TAAGAAACCATTATTATCATGACATTAACCTATAAAAATAGGCGTATCACGAGGCCCTTTCGTC
