>Addgene plasmid #21319 | PL-SIN-Oct4-EGFP | addgene partial sequence | sequence record 80888 | EGFP-N 5'-CGTCGCCGTCCAGCTCGACCAG-3'
CTCGCCCTTGCTCACCATGGTGGCGACCGGTGGATCCCGGGCCCGCGGTACCGTCGACTGCAGAATTCGC
GTCATGGGGAAGGTGGGCACCCCGAGCCGGGGGCCTGGTGGAAAGACGGCTCACCTAGGGACGGTTTCAC
CTCTCCCTCCCCAATCCCACCCTCTAGCCTTGACCTCTGGCCCCGCCCCCTGGGTGGGTGGAGGAGCAGA
GCTGTGGGGGTGGGAGAAACTGAGGCGAGCGCTATCTGCCTGTGTCTTCCAGACGGAGGTTGGGGACGTC
TGGACAGGACAACCCTTAGGACGGGACCCCAGGAGGCCTTCATTTTCAACCTTCAAGGTCCTCTCACCCC
TGCCTTGGGTCACCGGACACCTCACAAACCAGTTGCTCGGATGCCCCATCGCACCACAAAGCCTGTTGGC
ACTGCACCCTCTCGGCCTGTCCTTACAGCCCACTCAGCCATCCTCTGGAGAGCCTAAAACATCCATTGAA
TGTTCGTGTGCCAATTATTTCTGGGGCCACTCCTCAGTTCTTGCTTACCCACCCGTCTAGAGTCCTAGAT
ATGGGTGAACCCAGTATTTCAGCCCATGTCCAAGGCCAGGACAAGACAGCCATTGCACCTCCAGTCCTCC
AGAGTTTAGAGGCTCTACACCATGGGACCCCGAGCCCCAACCAGATATGTCCCCAGAGACCCCAGAGAAG
TGCTGGCTCTGCGTTTTCAGAGCACAGTATTCCATCTTGTGTTGTCCAGGTTGGTAGATTAGACACTAAC
CACCCCCCAACCCCCATAAGACCTGCACCCAGGCTCCATCCCCTCACAGTTAAGGCCGGGGCCTCTTTCC
TCAAGATTCTCAGTTCTCCCTCCCCCCACCTCCTCATCCCAGGCTTCCAGCCTA
